Addgene plasmid #187421: TEG
Purpose: Expresses Na,K-ATPase (ATP1A1 and ATP1B1 in pFastBac Dual vector) in insect cells
Depositing lab: Susanne Dobler. Depositing organization: Universitaet Hamburg. Publication: Constraints on the evolution of toxin-resistant Na,K-ATPases have limited dependence on sequence divergence. Mohammadi S, Herrera-Alvarez S, Yang L, Rodriguez-Ordonez MDP, Zhang K, Storz JF, Dobler S, Crawford AJ, Andolfatto P. PLoS Genet. 2022 Aug 16;18(8):e1010323. doi: 10.1371/journal.pgen.1010323. eCollection 2022 Aug. PubMed 35972957.
Backbone
  Vector backbone: pFastBac Dual
  Backbone manufacturer: Thermo Fisher (Invitrogen)
  Backbone size w/o insert (bp): 5238
  Vector type: Insect Expression
Growth in bacteria
  Bacterial resistance: Ampicillin, 100 μg/mL
  Growth temperature: 37°C
  Growth strain: DH5alpha
  Copy number: Unknown
Gene/Insert 1
  Gene/Insert name: ATP1A1
  Species: Tupinambis teguixin
  Insert size (bp): 3069
  GenBank ID: MT928189
  Promoter: PH
  Cloning method: Gibson Cloning
  Sequencing primers: 5′ ATTCCGGATTATTCATACCGTCCCACCATCG; 3′ GTGGTATGGCTGATTATGATCCTCTAGTACTTCTC
Gene/Insert 2
  Gene/Insert name: ATP1B1
  Species: Tupinambis teguixin
  Insert size (bp): 918
  GenBank ID: ON168937
  Promoter: p10
  Cloning method: Restriction Enzyme; 5′ cloning site XhoI (unknown if destroyed); 3′ cloning site PaeI (unknown if destroyed)
  Sequencing primers: 5′ CGGGTTCCTTCCGGTATTGTCTCCTTC; 3′ ACGGACCTTTAATTCAACCCAACACAATATA
Terms and licenses: Academic/Nonprofit Terms; Industry Terms: Not Available to Industry
Depositor comments: Please visit https://doi.org/10.1101/2021.11.29.470343 for bioRxiv preprint.
How to cite: TEG was a gift from Susanne Dobler (Addgene plasmid # 187421 ; http://n2t.net/addgene:187421 ; RRID:Addgene_187421)
