[The description below was written by a language model from this plasmid's Addgene catalogue record and pLannotate feature annotations shown in this document.]
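Description:
TEG is a baculovirus transfer (donor) plasmid built on the pFastBac Dual backbone for co-expressing both subunits of the Na,K-ATPase from the tegu lizard Tupinambis teguixin in insect cells. It is propagated in E. coli through a high-copy ColE1/pUC-type origin and selected with ampicillin via the bla gene. An f1 origin is also present. The sequenced plasmid is about 9.3 kb, consistent with the roughly 5.2 kb backbone plus the two inserts.

The payload sits between the Tn7R and Tn7L ends of a mini-Tn7 element, which also carries a gentamicin resistance gene driven by the Pc integron promoter. In the Bac-to-Bac type workflow for which this backbone is designed, this mini-Tn7 segment is transposed into a baculovirus shuttle genome (bacmid) in E. coli, and the recombinant bacmid is then used to generate virus for infecting insect cells. Within the element, two strong late baculoviral promoters are arranged back to back and fire in opposite directions. The polyhedrin (PH) promoter drives the catalytic alpha subunit ATP1A1 (about 3.1 kb), terminated by the SV40 polyadenylation signal. The p10 promoter drives the beta subunit ATP1B1 (about 0.9 kb), terminated by the HSV TK polyadenylation signal. The automated annotation labels these coding regions by their closest rabbit and chicken homologues, but the catalogue entry identifies both as T. teguixin sequences. No epitope tags or reporters are annotated.

Delivering both subunits from a single virus allows assembly of the alpha/beta heterodimer needed for a functional sodium pump. The associated publication concerns the evolution of toxin-resistant Na,K-ATPases, so the construct likely serves to produce recombinant enzyme for functional comparison in that context.
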