Features (pLannotate 1.2.2; 18 found; start..end, strand, type, name):
     81..97      +  CDS            lacZα (fragment): LacZα fragment of β-galactosidase; lacZ fragment
    102..556     +  rep_origin     f1 ori (sequence partly withheld): f1 bacteriophage origin of replication; arrow indicates direction of (+) strand synthesis
    582..686     +  promoter       AmpR promoter: bla
    687..1547    +  CDS            AmpR: β-lactamase; bla; confers resistance to ampicillin, carbenicillin, and related antibiotics
   1718..2306    +  rep_origin     ori: high-copy-number ColE1/pMB1/pBR322/pUC origin of replication
   2492..2543    -  misc_feature   bom (fragment): basis of mobility region from pBR322
   2611..2835    -  mobile_element Tn7R: mini-Tn7 element (right end of the Tn7 transposon) Tn7
   2902..3435    -  CDS            GmR: gentamycin acetyltransferase; aacC1; confers resistance to gentamycin
   3624..3652    -  promoter       Pc promoter: intI1 (promoter lies within the coding sequence); class 1 integron promoter
   3630..3989    -  CDS            YPR2_ECOLX (fragment): Protein predicted: Swiss-Prot protein existence level 4. From Escherichia coli.
   4160..4208    -  polyA_signal   HSV TK poly(A) signal: herpes simplex virus thymidine kinase polyadenylation signal (Cole and Stacy, 1985)
   4288..5202    -  CDS            ATP1B1: AT1B1_CHICK - Experimental evidence at protein level: Swiss-Prot protein existence level 1. This is the non-catalytic component of the active enzyme, which catalyzes the hydrolysis of ATP coupled with the exchange of Na(+) and K(+) ions across the plasma membrane. The beta subunit regulates, through assembly of alpha/beta heterodimers, the number of sodium pumps transported to the plasma membrane. From Gallus gallus (Chicken).
   5237..5346    -  promoter       p10 promoter: baculovirus promoter for expression in insect cells
   5370..5461    +  promoter       polyhedrin promoter: polh from Autographa californica; promoter for the baculovirus polyhedrin gene
   5594..8659    +  CDS            ATP1A1: AT1A1_RABIT - Experimental evidence at protein level: Swiss-Prot protein existence level 1. This is the catalytic component of the active enzyme, which catalyzes the hydrolysis of ATP coupled with the exchange of sodium and potassium ions across the plasma membrane. This action creates the electrochemical gradient of sodium and potassium ions, providing the energy for active transport of various nutrients (By similarity). May contribute to blood-heart barrier properties of endocardial endothelium and may control cardiac performance via endothelial Na(+)/H(+) exchange (PubMed:11738066). From Or
   8771..8854    +  CDS            large T antigen (fragment): large T antigen from SV40 (simian virus 40)
   8877..9011    +  polyA_signal   SV40 poly(A) signal: SV40 polyadenylation signal
   9040..9205    -  mobile_element Tn7L: mini-Tn7 element (left end of the Tn7 transposon) Tn7
>Addgene plasmid #187421 | TEG | addgene full sequence | sequence record 373967 | Addgene NGS Result
TTCTCTGTCACAGAATGAAAATTTTTCTGTCATCTCTTCGTTATTAATGTTTGTAATTGACTGAATATCA
ACGCTTATTTGCAGCCTGAATGGCGAATGGG
[124 nt withheld, positions 102-225]
C
[91 nt withheld, positions 227-317]
A
[49 nt withheld, positions 319-367]
CCTTTGACGTTGGAGTCCACGTTCTT
[37 nt withheld, positions 394-430]
ACCCTATCTCGGTCTATTCTTTTGATTTATAAGGGATTTTGCCGATTTCGGCCTATTGGTTAAAAAATGA
GCTGATTTAACAAAAATTTAACGCGAATTTTAACAAAATATTAACGCTTACAATTTAGGTGGCACTTTTC
GGGGAAATGTGCGCGGAACCCCTATTTGTTTATTTTTCTAAATACATTCAAATATGTATCCGCTCATGAG
ACAATAACCCTGATAAATGCTTCAATAATATTGAAAAAGGAAGAGTATGAGTATTCAACATTTCCGTGTC
GCCCTTATTCCCTTTTTTGCGGCATTTTGCCTTCCTGTTTTTGCTCACCCAGAAACGCTGGTGAAAGTAA
AAGATGCTGAAGATCAGTTGGGTGCACGAGTGGGTTACATCGAACTGGATCTCAACAGCGGTAAGATCCT
TGAGAGTTTTCGCCCCGAAGAACGTTTTCCAATGATGAGCACTTTTAAAGTTCTGCTATGTGGCGCGGTA
TTATCCCGTATTGACGCCGGGCAAGAGCAACTCGGTCGCCGCATACACTATTCTCAGAATGACTTGGTTG
AGTACTCACCAGTCACAGAAAAGCATCTTACGGATGGCATGACAGTAAGAGAATTATGCAGTGCTGCCAT
AACCATGAGTGATAACACTGCGGCCAACTTACTTCTGACAACGATCGGAGGACCGAAGGAGCTAACCGCT
TTTTTGCACAACATGGGGGATCATGTAACTCGCCTTGATCGTTGGGAACCGGAGCTGAATGAAGCCATAC
CAAACGACGAGCGTGACACCACGATGCCTGTAGCAATGGCAACAACGTTGCGCAAACTATTAACTGGCGA
ACTACTTACTCTAGCTTCCCGGCAACAATTAATAGACTGGATGGAGGCGGATAAAGTTGCAGGACCACTT
CTGCGCTCGGCCCTTCCGGCTGGCTGGTTTATTGCTGATAAATCTGGAGCCGGTGAGCGTGGGTCTCGCG
GTATCATTGCAGCACTGGGGCCAGATGGTAAGCCCTCCCGTATCGTAGTTATCTACACGACGGGGAGTCA
GGCAACTATGGATGAACGAAATAGACAGATCGCTGAGATAGGTGCCTCACTGATTAAGCATTGGTAACTG
TCAGACCAAGTTTACTCATATATACTTTAGATTGATTTAAAACTTCATTTTTAATTTAAAAGGATCTAGG
TGAAGATCCTTTTTGATAATCTCATGACCAAAATCCCTTAACGTGAGTTTTCGTTCCACTGAGCGTCAGA
CCCCGTAGAAAAGATCAAAGGATCTTCTTGAGATCCTTTTTTTCTGCGCGTAATCTGCTGCTTGCAAACA
AAAAAACCACCGCTACCAGCGGTGGTTTGTTTGCCGGATCAAGAGCTACCAACTCTTTTTCCGAAGGTAA
CTGGCTTCAGCAGAGCGCAGATACCAAATACTGTTCTTCTAGTGTAGCCGTAGTTAGGCCACCACTTCAA
GAACTCTGTAGCACCGCCTACATACCTCGCTCTGCTAATCCTGTTACCAGTGGCTGCTGCCAGTGGCGAT
AAGTCGTGTCTTACCGGGTTGGACTCAAGACGATAGTTACCGGATAAGGCGCAGCGGTCGGGCTGAACGG
GGGGTTCGTGCACACAGCCCAGCTTGGAGCGAACGACCTACACCGAACTGAGATACCTACAGCGTGAGCT
ATGAGAAAGCGCCACGCTTCCCGAAGGGAGAAAGGCGGACAGGTATCCGGTAAGCGGCAGGGTCGGAACA
GGAGAGCGCACGAGGGAGCTTCCAGGGGGAAACGCCTGGTATCTTTATAGTCCTGTCGGGTTTCGCCACC
TCTGACTTGAGCGTCGATTTTTGTGATGCTCGTCAGGGGGGCGGAGCCTATGGAAAAACGCCAGCAACGC
GGCCTTTTTACGGTTCCTGGCCTTTTGCTGGCCTTTTGCTCACATGTTCTTTCCTGCGTTATCCCCTGAT
TCTGTGGATAACCGTATTACCGCCTTTGAGTGAGCTGATACCGCTCGCCGCAGCCGAACGACCGAGCGCA
GCGAGTCAGTGAGCGAGGAAGCGGAAGAGCGCCTGATGCGGTATTTTCTCCTTACGCATCTGTGCGGTAT
TTCACACCGCATAGACCAGCCGCGTAACCTGGCAAAATCGGTTACGGTTGAGTAATAAATGGATGCCCTG
CGTAAGCGGGTGTGGGCGGACAATAAAGTCTTAAACTGAACAAAATAGATCTAAACTATGACAATAAAGT
CTTAAACTAGACAGAATAGTTGTAAACTGAAATCAGTCCAGTTATGCTGTGAAAAAGCATACTGGACTTT
TGTTATGGCTAAAGCAAACTCTTCATTTTCTGAAGTGCAAATTGCCCGTCGTATTAAAGAGGGGCGTGGC
CAAGGGCATGGTAAAGACTATATTCGCGGCGTTGTGACAATTTACCGAACAACTCCGCGGCCGGGAAGCC
GATCTCGGCTTGAACGAATTGTTAGGTGGCGGTACTTGGGTCGATATCAAAGTGCATCACTTCTTCCCGT
ATGCCCAACTTTGTATAGAGAGCCACTGCGGGATCGTCACCGTAATCTGCTTGCACGTAGATCACATAAG
CACCAAGCGCGTTGGCCTCATGCTTGAGGAGATTGATGAGCGCGGTGGCAATGCCCTGCCTCCGGTGCTC
GCCGGAGACTGCGAGATCATAGATATAGATCTCACTACGCGGCTGCTCAAACTTGGGCAGAACGTAAGCC
GCGAGAGCGCCAACAACCGCTTCTTGGTCGAAGGCAGCAAGCGCGATGAATGTCTTACTACGGAGCAAGT
TCCCGAGGTAATCGGAGTCCGGCTGATGTTGGGAGTAGGTGGCTACGTCTCCGAACTCACGACCGAAAAG
ATCAAGAGCAGCCCGCATGGATTTGACTTGGTCAGGGCCGAGCCTACATGTGCGAATGATGCCCATACTT
GAGCCACCTAACTTTGTTTTAGGGCGACTGCCCTGCTGCGTAACATCGTTGCTGCTGCGTAACATCGTTG
CTGCTCCATAACATCAAACATCGACCCACGGCGTAACGCGCTTGCTGCTTGGATGCCCGAGGCATAGACT
GTACAAAAAAACAGTCATAACAAGCCATGAAAACCGCCACTGCGCCGTTACCACCGCTGCGTTCGGTCAA
GGTTCTGGACCAGTTGCGTGAGCGCATACGCTACTTGCATTACAGTTTACGAACCGAACAGGCTTATGTC
AACTGGGTTCGTGCCTTCATCCGTTTCCACGGTGTGCGTCACCCGGCAACCTTGGGCAGCAGCGAAGTCG
AGGCATTTCTGTCCTGGCTGGCGAACGAGCGCAAGGTTTCGGTCTCCACGCATCGTCAGGCATTGGCGGC
CTTGCTGTTCTTCTACGGCAAGGTGCTGTGCACGGATCTGCCCTTGCTTCAGGAGATCGGTAGACCTCGG
CCGTCGCGGCGCTTGCCGGTGGTGCTGACCCCGGATGAAGTGGTTCGCATCCTCGGTTTTCTGGAAGGCG
AGCATCGTTTGTTCGCCCAGGACTCTAGCTATAGTTCTAGTGGTTGGCTACGTACCCGTAGTGGCTATGG
CAGGGCTTGCCGCCCCGACGTTGGCTGCGAGCCCTGGGCCTTCACCCGAACTTGGGGGTTGGGGTGGGGA
AAAGGAAGAAACGCGGGCGTATTGGTCCCAATGGGGTCTCGGTGGGGTATCGACAGAGTGCCAGCCCTGG
GACCGAACCCCGCGTTTATGAACAAACGACCCAACACCCGTGCGTTTTATTCTGTCTTTTTATTGCCGTC
ATAGCGCGGGTTCCTTCCGGTATTGTCTCCTTCCGTGTTTCAGTTAGCCTCCCCCATCTCCCGGTACCGC
ATGCTCAGCTGGTTCTAATCTCAAATTTCATATCAAAACGTCCCTGGAAACGATCTTTGTCACTGTAGTG
GATATTCTGACCATAGGCCTTGCATTCGATGCGCACCTCCACGTCAGTTGTCAGGTTGGTGAACTGCACT
GCTATAAGGGGCTGGAGGTATTTAGGCTGGAGGAGCTTGCCGTAATATGGGTAGTACTGTAGAGGGAAGC
CGCCGAATTTACCCAAGCCATAGTATTCCACTGGGCCAATTTTGTCAACATCTTCCTCTTTCTTTGCTGT
GCAGAGAATTGGAATAATATAGCTGTTATAAGTTGCCTGCAGCTCAGATGGGAGGGAATCATTTGAAGGA
GGCTTAGGGACGAAGCCCAGAATCCTGTTGAGTTTGATGATGACACATGGCTTGCCAAGTTGGTAACCAA
ATGTAGGGTCCTGTAACCCAGAGCAGTTGTCTAGCCACTCGCGGAAGAACCTGCAGGAAGTAATCTTGCC
TAGAGAGGGATCGGAATCTTTTTCTCTGGGGGCAGAAGGCTGAGTGTCACAAGTCTCAAACTCCATGTCT
TTTTCATCCTGTTGATCTTTATTGTAAGGCTTCAGGAAACTGTCAAGCATCTTTACGTATTTTTGGTATG
TGCTGGGGTCATTGGGGTTGAAGGAAATTTCCATTTTAAGTACCTGGGGGATATTTGTCAATCCTGGGGG
TGCCACTCGGTCTTGATATTTGGGCCGGAATTCGCTGACAGTGAGCAGCATGACTTGGATGGTCCCGATG
AAGATGCCAGCCAGACAGCCATAGAAGATCACGTAGAAGAGAAGGATCTTAAACCAACTGCCTCCGGTTC
TCCCGAGAAATTCCTTCTTCTCTGAGTTCCAGATAAATTTCTTCCAATTGCCATCCCCTTCCTTCGCTTT
CCCGCGAGCCATCTCGAGATCCCGGGTGATCAAGTCTTCGTCGAGTGATTGTAAATAAAATGTAATTTAC
AGTATAGTATTTTAATTAATATACAAATGATTTGATAATAATTCTTATTTAACTATAATATATTGTGTTG
GGTTGAATTAAAGGTCCGTATACTCCGGAATATTAATAGATCATGGAGATAATTAAAATGATAACCATCT
CGCAAATAAATAAGTATTTTACTGTTTTCGTAACAGTTTTGTAATAAAAAAACCTATAAATATTCCGGAT
TATTCATACCGTCCCACCATCGGGCGCGGATCCCGGTCCGAAGCGCGCGGAATTCAAAGGCCTACGTCGA
CGAGCTCACCTATAGGGCGAATTGGCGGAAGGCCGTCAAGGCCGCATGTCGACATGGGCAAAGGGACTGG
ACGTGACAAGTATGAGCCTGCAGCTACATCTGAGCATGGAGCCAAAAAGAAAAAGGGGAAGAAGGAAAAG
GATATGGATGAACTGAAAAAGGAAGTTCAACTGGATGATCACAAACTCAGCCTTGACGAACTCCATCACA
AATATGGAACAGACCTCAGCCGGGGTCTGACTCCTGCAAGGGCTGCTGAGATTTTGGCTCGTGATGGTCC
CAATGCTCTCACTCCACCTCCCACAACACCAGAGTGGGTTAAATTCTGTCGGCAGCTATTTGGTGGTTTC
TCTCTTCTCTTATGGATTGGGGCAATCCTTTGTTTGCTGGCATATGGAATTCAAGCTGCAGCGGATGGGG
AACCTAACAATGATCATCTGTATCTGGGTGTTGTGCTTGCTGCTGTAGTCATCATAACTGGTTGTTTTTC
TTACTACCAAGAAGCAAAGAGTTCAAAGATCATGGAATCCTTCAAGAACATGGTGCCTCAACAAGCACTT
GTGATCCGAAATGGGGAAAAAATGAGCATCAATGCTGAAGGGGTGGTCGTTGGAGACCTGGTGGAGGTAA
AAGGAGGAGACAGAATCCCAGCTGACCTGAGGATCATTTCAGCTCATGGCTGCAAGGTGGACAATTCTTC
CCTCACGGGTGAATCAGAGCCTCAGACAAGATCTCCAGATTTCACCAATGAGAACCCTCTGGAAACGAGA
AATATTGCTTTCTTCTCTACTAACTGTGTTGAAGGAACAGCCCGTGGGATCGTCATTAACACTGGTGATC
GCACTGTAATGGGTCGCATTGCTACCCTGGCCTCGGGATTGGAAGGCGGGCAGACGCCTATTGCTGTGGA
GATTGAGCACTTTATCCACATCATTACTGGAGTTGCTGTATTCCTTGGTGTTTCCTTCTTCATCCTCTCA
CTGATCCTTGAGTACACTTGGTTGGAGGCTGTTATCTTTCTTATTGGTATCATTGTTGCCAACGTCCCAG
AAGGTCTGCTTGCTACAGTCACAGTATGCTTGACACTAACTGCCAAGCGCATGGCTCGTAAGAATTGCCT
TGTGAAGAATTTGGAAGCTGTAGAAACCCTGGGCTCCACATCTACAATTTGCTCTGACAAAACAGGGACC
TTGACTCAGAACCGCATGACAGTTGCTCACATGTGGTTTGATAACCAGATTCATGAGGCTGATACTACAG
AAAACCAGAGCGGTGCTTCCTTTGACAAGACATCTCCCACTTGGACTGCTTTAGCCAGAATTGCTGGACT
CTGTAACCGTGCTGTGTTCCAGGCTAACCAAGATAATGTTCCTATTCTGAAGAGGGCAGTGGCAGGTGAT
GCTTCTGAGTCTGCACTCCTCAAATGCATTGAACTGTGCTGCGGATCTGTCAAGGAATTAAGGGAGAAAA
ACCCGAAAGTGGTCGAGATACCATTCAACTCAACCAACAAATACCAGCTGTCCATCCACAATAATGCAAA
CTCATCAGAATCACGATACCTACTTGTGATGAAAGGAGCCCCAGAGAGAATCCTGGACCGTTGCAGTACT
ATCCTGATGCATGGAAAAGAGCAACCCTTAGATGAAGAGGCAAAAGATGCATTTCAGAATGCCTACCTAG
AATTGGGAGGCCTAGGGGAGAGAGTCTTAGGCTTTTGCCACCTGGCCCTGCCTGATGATCAGTTCCCCGA
AGGCTTCGAGTTTGACACAGATGATGTGAACTTCCCAGTAGAGAAGCTCTGTTTCGTTGGGCTGATTTCA
ATGATTGACCCTCCCCGTGCTGCTGTGCCTGATGCTGTTGGCAAATGCAGGAGTGCCGGAATAAAGGTTA
TTATGGTGACTGGAGACCATCCAATCACAGCTAAAGCTATTGCCAAGGGAGTTGGCATAATCTCTGAAGG
CAACGAGACTGTAGAAGACATCGCTCTTCGACTCAACATTCCTGTCAGCCAGGTCAATCCCAGGGATGCC
AAAGCCTGTGTTATTCATGGATCTGATTTGAAGGACATGACAAGTGAGCAGCTAGATGACATTCTGAGGC
ACCATACAGAAATAGTTTTTGCCAGGACATCTCCTCAACAGAAGCTTATAATTGTGGAAGGTTGCCAGCG
ACAGGGTGCTATTGTAGCTGTCACAGGTGATGGTGTCAATGATTCCCCTGCTTTAAAGAAAGCAGATATC
GGCGTTGCTATGGGCATTGCTGGATCTGATGTCTCCAAACAGGCAGCTGACATGATTCTGCTGGATGACA
ACTTTGCCTCTATTGTTACTGGAGTTGAAGAGGGTCGCCTGATTTTTGACAACCTGAAGAAGTCAATTGC
TTACACTTTGACTAGTAACATCCCTGAGATAACACCTTTTCTGATCTTCATAATTGCCAACATACCTCTG
CCACTGGGTACAGTCACCATCCTCTGCATTGATTTGGGCACTGATATGGTTCCTGCCATCTCTCTGGCAT
ATGAGCAAGCAGAAAGTGACATCATGAAGAGGCAGCCCAGAAATCCCAAGACTGACAAACTAGTAAATGA
AAGGTTGATCAGCATGGCTTACGGTCAAATCGGAATGATCCAAGCATTGGGAGGCTTCTTTGCATATTTC
GTAATCCTTGCAGAGAATGGCTTCTTGCCATCTTCTCTGTTAGGGATCAGAGTGGCATGGGATGACCGAT
GGATTAATGATGTAGAGGACAGTTATGGACAACAGTGGACTTATGAACAAAGAAAGATTGTGGAATTCAC
ATGTCACACGGCCTTTTTCGTTAGCATTGTGGTGGTGCAGTGGGCAGACTTGATTATCTGTAAGACCAGG
AGGAATTCTGTCTTCCAGCAAGGAATGAAGAACAAAATCTTAATATTTGGTCTCTTTGAAGAGACTGCCC
TGGCTGCCTTCCTCTCATATTGCCCTGGAATGGATGTTGCTTTGAGGATGTATCCTCTCAAGCCAACTTG
GTGGTTTTGTGCCTTCCCCTACTCTCTCCTCATTTTTGTGTATGACGAAGTGAGAAAACTCATTCTCAGA
CGCAGCCCTGGAGGCTGGGTGGAAAAGGAAACGTACTACTAAGCGGCCGCCTGGGCCTCATGGGCCTTCC
GCTCACTGCCCGCTTTCCAGTGCGGCCGCTTTCGAATCTAGAGCCTGCAGTCTCGACAAGCTTGTCGAGA
AGTACTAGAGGATCATAATCAGCCATACCACATTTGTAGAGGTTTTACTTGCTTTAAAAAACCTCCCACA
CCTCCCCCTGAACCTGAAACATAAAATGAATGCAATTGTTGTTGTTAACTTGTTTATTGCAGCTTATAAT
GGTTACAAATAAAGCAATAGCATCACAAATTTCACAAATAAAGCATTTTTTTCACTGCATTCTAGTTGTG
GTTTGTCCAAACTCATCAATGTATCTTATCATGTCTGGATCTGATCACTGCTTGAGCCTAGGAGATCCGA
ACCAGATAAGTGAAATCTAGTTCCAAACTATTTTGTCATTTTTAATTTTCGTATTAGCTTACGACGCTAC
ACCCAGTTCCCATCTATTTTGTCACTCTTCCCTAAATAATCCTTAAAAACTCCATTTCCACCCCTCCCAG
TTCCCAACTATTTTGTCCGCCCACAGCGGGGCATTTTTCTTCCTGTTATGTTTTTAATCAAACATCCTGC
CAACTCCATGTGACAAACCGTCATCTTCGGCTACTTT
