>Addgene plasmid #187421 | TEG | depositor partial sequence | sequence record 363699 | ATP1B1 at p10 promoter
ATGGCTCGCGGGAAAGCGAAGGAAGGGGATGGCAATTGGAAGAAATTTATCTGGAACTCAGAGAAGAAGG
AATTTCTCGGGAGAACCGGAGGCAGTTGGTTTAAGATCCTTCTCTTCTACGTGATCTTCTATGGCTGTCT
GGCTGGCATCTTCATCGGGACCATCCAAGTCATGCTGCTCACTGTCAGCGAATTCCGGCCCAAATATCAA
GACCGAGTGGCACCCCCAGGATTGACAAATATCCCCCAGGTACTTAAAATGGAAATTTCCTTCAACCCCA
ATGACCCCAGCACATACCAAAAATACGTAAAGATGCTTGACAGTTTCCTGAAGCCTTACAATAAAGATCA
ACAGGATGAAAAAGACATGGAGTTTGAGACTTGTGACACTCAGCCTTCTGCCCCCAGAGAAAAAGATTCC
GATCCCTCTCTAGGCAAGATTACTTCCTGCAGGTTCTTCCGCGAGTGGCTAGACAACTGCTCTGGGTTAC
AGGACCCTACATTTGGTTACCAACTTGGCAAGCCATGTGTCATCATCAAACTCAACAGGATTCTGGGCTT
CGTCCCTAAGCCTCCTTCAAATGATTCCCTCCCATCTGAGCTGCAGGCAACTTATAACAGCTATATTATT
CCAATTCTCTGCACAGCAAAGAAAGAGGAAGATGTTGACAAAATTGGCCCAGTGGAATACTATGGCTTGG
GTAAATTCGGCGGCTTCCCTCTACAGTACTACCCATATTACGGCAAGCTCCTCCAGCCTAAATACCTCCA
GCCCCTTATAGCAGTGCAGTTCACCAACCTGACAACTGACGTGGAGGTGCGCATCGAATGCAAGGCCTAT
GGTCAGAATATCCACTACAGTGACAAAGATCGTTTCCAGGGACGTTTTGATATGAAATTTGAGATTAGAA
CCAGCTGA
