>Addgene plasmid #187421 | TEG | depositor partial sequence | sequence record 363700 | ATP1A1 at PH promoter
ATGGGCAAAGGGACTGGACGTGACAAGTATGAGCCTGCAGCTACATCTGAGCATGGAGCCAAAAAGAAAA
AGGGGAAGAAGGAAAAGGATATGGATGAACTGAAAAAGGAAGTTCAACTGGATGATCACAAACTCAGCCT
TGACGAACTCCATCACAAATATGGAACAGACCTCAGCCGGGGTCTGACTCCTGCAAGGGCTGCTGAGATT
TTGGCTCGTGATGGTCCCAATGCTCTCACTCCACCTCCCACAACACCAGAGTGGGTTAAATTCTGTCGGC
AGCTATTTGGTGGTTTCTCTCTTCTCTTATGGATTGGGGCAATCCTTTGTTTGCTGGCATATGGAATTCA
AGCTGCAGCGGATGGGGAACCTAACAATGATCATCTGTATCTGGGTGTTGTGCTTGCTGCTGTAGTCATC
ATAACTGGTTGTTTTTCTTACTACCAAGAAGCAAAGAGTTCAAAGATCATGGAATCCTTCAAGAACATGG
TGCCTCAACAAGCACTTGTGATCCGAAATGGGGAAAAAATGAGCATCAATGCTGAAGGGGTGGTCGTTGG
AGACCTGGTGGAGGTAAAAGGAGGAGACAGAATCCCAGCTGACCTGAGGATCATTTCAGCTCATGGCTGC
AAGGTGGACAATTCTTCCCTCACGGGTGAATCAGAGCCTCAGACAAGATCTCCAGATTTCACCAATGAGA
ACCCTCTGGAAACGAGAAATATTGCTTTCTTCTCTACTAACTGTGTTGAAGGAACAGCCCGTGGGATCGT
CATTAACACTGGTGATCGCACTGTAATGGGTCGCATTGCTACCCTGGCCTCGGGATTGGAAGGCGGGCAG
ACGCCTATTGCTGTGGAGATTGAGCACTTTATCCACATCATTACTGGAGTTGCTGTATTCCTTGGTGTTT
CCTTCTTCATCCTCTCACTGATCCTTGAGTACACTTGGTTGGAGGCTGTTATCTTTCTTATTGGTATCAT
TGTTGCCAACGTCCCAGAAGGTCTGCTTGCTACAGTCACAGTATGCTTGACACTAACTGCCAAGCGCATG
GCTCGTAAGAATTGCCTTGTGAAGAATTTGGAAGCTGTAGAAACCCTGGGCTCCACATCTACAATTTGCT
CTGACAAAACAGGGACCTTGACTCAGAACCGCATGACAGTTGCTCACATGTGGTTTGATAACCAGATTCA
TGAGGCTGATACTACAGAAAACCAGAGCGGTGCTTCCTTTGACAAGACATCTCCCACTTGGACTGCTTTA
GCCAGAATTGCTGGACTCTGTAACCGTGCTGTGTTCCAGGCTAACCAAGATAATGTTCCTATTCTGAAGA
GGGCAGTGGCAGGTGATGCTTCTGAGTCTGCACTCCTCAAATGCATTGAACTGTGCTGCGGATCTGTCAA
GGAATTAAGGGAGAAAAACCCGAAAGTGGTCGAGATACCATTCAACTCAACCAACAAATACCAGCTGTCC
ATCCACAATAATGCAAACTCATCAGAATCACGATACCTACTTGTGATGAAAGGAGCCCCAGAGAGAATCC
TGGACCGTTGCAGTACTATCCTGATGCATGGAAAAGAGCAACCCTTAGATGAAGAGGCAAAAGATGCATT
TCAGAATGCCTACCTAGAATTGGGAGGCCTAGGGGAGAGAGTCTTAGGCTTTTGCCACCTGGCCCTGCCT
GATGATCAGTTCCCCGAAGGCTTCGAGTTTGACACAGATGATGTGAACTTCCCAGTAGAGAAGCTCTGTT
TCGTTGGGCTGATTTCAATGATTGACCCTCCCCGTGCTGCTGTGCCTGATGCTGTTGGCAAATGCAGGAG
TGCCGGAATAAAGGTTATTATGGTGACTGGAGACCATCCAATCACAGCTAAAGCTATTGCCAAGGGAGTT
GGCATAATCTCTGAAGGCAACGAGACTGTAGAAGACATCGCTCTTCGACTCAACATTCCTGTCAGCCAGG
TCAATCCCAGGGATGCCAAAGCCTGTGTTATTCATGGATCTGATTTGAAGGACATGACAAGTGAGCAGCT
AGATGACATTCTGAGGCACCATACAGAAATAGTTTTTGCCAGGACATCTCCTCAACAGAAGCTTATAATT
GTGGAAGGTTGCCAGCGACAGGGTGCTATTGTAGCTGTCACAGGTGATGGTGTCAATGATTCCCCTGCTT
TAAAGAAAGCAGATATCGGCGTTGCTATGGGCATTGCTGGATCTGATGTCTCCAAACAGGCAGCTGACAT
GATTCTGCTGGATGACAACTTTGCCTCTATTGTTACTGGAGTTGAAGAGGGTCGCCTGATTTTTGACAAC
CTGAAGAAGTCAATTGCTTACACTTTGACTAGTAACATCCCTGAGATAACACCTTTTCTGATCTTCATAA
TTGCCAACATACCTCTGCCACTGGGTACAGTCACCATCCTCTGCATTGATTTGGGCACTGATATGGTTCC
TGCCATCTCTCTGGCATATGAGCAAGCAGAAAGTGACATCATGAAGAGGCAGCCCAGAAATCCCAAGACT
GACAAACTAGTAAATGAAAGGTTGATCAGCATGGCTTACGGTCAAATCGGAATGATCCAAGCATTGGGAG
GCTTCTTTGCATATTTCGTAATCCTTGCAGAGAATGGCTTCTTGCCATCTTCTCTGTTAGGGATCAGAGT
GGCATGGGATGACCGATGGATTAATGATGTAGAGGACAGTTATGGACAACAGTGGACTTATGAACAAAGA
AAGATTGTGGAATTCACATGTCACACGGCCTTTTTCGTTAGCATTGTGGTGGTGCAGTGGGCAGACTTGA
TTATCTGTAAGACCAGGAGGAATTCTGTCTTCCAGCAAGGAATGAAGAACAAAATCTTAATATTTGGTCT
CTTTGAAGAGACTGCCCTGGCTGCCTTCCTCTCATATTGCCCTGGAATGGATGTTGCTTTGAGGATGTAT
CCTCTCAAGCCAACTTGGTGGTTTTGTGCCTTCCCCTACTCTCTCCTCATTTTTGTGTATGACGAAGTGA
GAAAACTCATTCTCAGACGCAGCCCTGGAGGCTGGGTGGAAAAGGAAACGTACTACTAA
